Addgene plasmid #230030: AP1muA single guide RNA
Purpose: guide RNA for AP1muA tagging at the C-terminus in pX459
Depositing lab: Francesca Bottanelli. Depositing organization: Freie Universitaet Berlin. Publication: When less is more - a fast TurboID knock-in approach for high-sensitivity endogenous interactome mapping. Stockhammer A, Spalt C, Klemt A, Benz LS, Harel S, Natalia V, Wiench L, Freund C, Kuropka B, Bottanelli F. J Cell Sci. 2024 Aug 15;137(16):jcs261952. doi: 10.1242/jcs.261952. Epub 2024 Aug 28. PubMed 39056144.
Backbone
  Vector backbone: PX459
  Backbone manufacturer: Feng Zhang, Addgene plasmid #62988
  Vector type: CRISPR
  Selectable markers: Puromycin
Growth in bacteria
  Bacterial resistance: Ampicillin, 100 μg/mL
  Growth temperature: 37°C
  Growth strain: DH5alpha
  Copy number: High Copy
Gene/Insert
  Gene/Insert name: AP1M1 guide
  gRNA/shRNA sequence: CAGCCAACACCCCGGCCTCG
  Species: H. sapiens (human)
  Entrez Gene: AP1M1 (a.k.a. AP47, CLAPM2, CLTNM, MU-1A, mu1A)
Terms and licenses: Academic/Nonprofit Terms; Industry Terms: Not Available to Industry
How to cite: AP1muA single guide RNA was a gift from Francesca Bottanelli (Addgene plasmid # 230030 ; http://n2t.net/addgene:230030 ; RRID:Addgene_230030)
