[The description below was written by a language model from this plasmid's Addgene catalogue record and pLannotate feature annotations shown in this document.]
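Description:
AP1muA single guide RNA is a mammalian CRISPR/Cas9 expression plasmid built on the pX459 backbone, carrying a guide that targets human AP1M1, the gene encoding the mu1A subunit of the AP-1 clathrin adaptor complex. According to the record, the guide is intended for tagging AP1muA at its C-terminus, so it directs Cas9 cleavage near the end of the coding sequence to allow knock-in of a tag from a separately supplied repair template. The associated publication describes a TurboID knock-in approach for mapping endogenous interactomes, which is the likely context for its use. The donor itself is not part of this plasmid.

The annotated 9,277 nt sequence shows the standard all-in-one layout. A human U6 RNA polymerase III promoter drives the 20-nt spacer fused to the Streptococcus pyogenes gRNA scaffold. Downstream, a hybrid promoter made of the CMV enhancer, chicken β-actin promoter elements and a hybrid intron drives S. pyogenes Cas9. The annotation tool splits Cas9 into adjacent N- and C-terminal portions, but together they form one continuous coding sequence, followed by a nucleoplasmin nuclear localization signal. A puromycin N-acetyltransferase coding sequence lies just downstream, spanning the numbering origin, and is terminated by the bGH polyadenylation signal. It allows transient puromycin enrichment of transfected cells; the linker joining it to Cas9 is not annotated. A single AAV2 ITR, fragments of bom and rop, and an f1 origin are backbone remnants. In bacteria the plasmid is maintained at high copy through a ColE1/pUC-type origin and selected with ampicillin via β-lactamase.
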