Features (pLannotate 1.2.2; 22 found; start..end, strand, type, name):
    493..604     +  polyA_signal   bGH poly(A) signal: bovine growth hormone polyadenylation signal
    709..849     +  repeat_region  AAV2 ITR: inverted terminal repeat of adeno-associated virus serotype 2 inverted
    854..905     -  misc_feature   bom (fragment): basis of mobility region from pBR322
    924..1379    +  rep_origin     f1 ori (sequence partly withheld): f1 bacteriophage origin of replication; arrow indicates direction of (+) strand synthesis
   1380..1429    -  misc_feature   bom (fragment): basis of mobility region from pBR322
   1531..1566    -  CDS            rop (fragment): Rop protein, which maintains plasmids at low copy number; rop
   1661..1765    +  promoter       AmpR promoter: bla
   1766..2626    +  CDS            AmpR: β-lactamase; bla; confers resistance to ampicillin, carbenicillin, and related antibiotics
   2797..3385    +  rep_origin     ori: high-copy-number ColE1/pMB1/pBR322/pUC origin of replication
   3447..3687    +  promoter       U6 promoter: RNA polymerase III promoter for human U6 snRNA
   3717..3792    +  misc_RNA       gRNA scaffold: guide RNA scaffold for the Streptococcus pyogenes CRISPR/Cas9 system
   3799..3842    +  misc_RNA       gRNA scaffold (fragment): guide RNA scaffold for the Streptococcus pyogenes CRISPR/Cas9 system
   3889..4174    +  enhancer       CMV enhancer: human cytomegalovirus immediate early enhancer; contains an 18-bp deletion relative to the standard CMV enhancer
   4176..4297    +  promoter       chicken β-actin promoter (fragment): contains a 21-bp deletion relative to the standard chicken β-actin promoter
   4305..4326    +  promoter       chicken β-actin promoter (fragment): No description available
   4343..4367    +  promoter       chicken β-actin promoter (fragment): No description available
   4424..4448    +  promoter       chicken β-actin promoter (fragment): contains a 21-bp deletion relative to the standard chicken β-actin promoter
   4554..4781    +  intron         hybrid intron: hybrid between chicken β-actin (CBA) and minute virus of mice (MMV) introns (Gray et al., 2011)
   4919..6520    +  CDS            Cas9(N): N-terminal portion of Streptococcus pyogenes Cas9 (Zetsche et al., 2015)
   6521..9019    +  CDS            Cas9(C): C-terminal portion of Streptococcus pyogenes Cas9 (Zetsche et al., 2015)
   9020..9067    +  CDS            nucleoplasmin NLS: bipartite nuclear localization signal from nucleoplasmin
   9137..459     +  CDS            PuroR (fragment) (across the origin): puromycin N-acetyltransferase; pac from Streptomyces; confers resistance to puromycin
>Addgene plasmid #230030 | AP1muA single guide RNA | addgene full sequence | sequence record 456980 | Addgene NGS Result
GAGCTGCAAGAACTCTTCCTCACGCGCGTCGGGCTCGACATCGGCAAGGTGTGGGTCGCGGACGACGGCG
CCGCGGTGGCGGTCTGGACCACGCCGGAGAGCGTCGAAGCGGGGGCGGTGTTCGCCGAGATCGGCCCGCG
CATGGCCGAGTTGAGCGGTTCCCGGCTGGCCGCGCAGCAACAGATGGAAGGCCTCCTGGCGCCGCACCGG
CCCAAGGAGCCCGCGTGGTTCCTGGCCACCGTCGGAGTCTCGCCCGACCACCAGGGCAAGGGTCTGGGCA
GCGCCGTCGTGCTCCCCGGAGTGGAGGCGGCCGAGCGCGCCGGGGTGCCCGCCTTCCTGGAGACCTCCGC
GCCCCGCAACCTCCCCTTCTACGAGCGGCTCGGCTTCACCGTCACCGCCGACGTCGAGGTGCCCGAAGGA
CCGCGCACCTGGTGCATGACCCGCAAGCCCGGTGCCTGAGAATTCTAACTAGAGCTCGCTGATCAGCCTC
GACTGTGCCTTCTAGTTGCCAGCCATCTGTTGTTTGCCCCTCCCCCGTGCCTTCCTTGACCCTGGAAGGT
GCCACTCCCACTGTCCTTTCCTAATAAAATGAGGAAATTGCATCGCATTGTCTGAGTAGGTGTCATTCTA
TTCTGGGGGGTGGGGTGGGGCAGGACAGCAAGGGGGAGGATTGGGAAGAGAATAGCAGGCATGCTGGGGA
GCGGCCGCAGGAACCCCTAGTGATGGAGTTGGCCACTCCCTCTCTGCGCGCTCGCTCGCTCACTGAGGCC
GGGCGACCAAAGGTCGCCCGACGCCCGGGCTTTGCCCGGGCGGCCTCAGTGAGCGAGCGAGCGCGCAGCT
GCCTGCAGGGGCGCCTGATGCGGTATTTTCTCCTTACGCATCTGTGCGGTATTTCACACCGCATA
[95 nt withheld, positions 906-1000]
T
[46 nt withheld, positions 1002-1047]
C
[141 nt withheld, positions 1049-1189]
CCTTTGACGTTGGAGTCCACGTTCTTT
[37 nt withheld, positions 1217-1253]
ACTCTATCTCGGGCTATTCTTTTGATTTATAAGGGATTTTGCCGATTTCGGTCTATTGGTTAAAAAATGA
GCTGATTTAACAAAAATTTAACGCGAATTTTAACAAAATATTAACGTTTACAATTTTATGGTGCACTCTC
AGTACAATCTGCTCTGATGCCGCATAGTTAAGCCAGCCCCGACACCCGCCAACACCCGCTGACGCGCCCT
GACGGGCTTGTCTGCTCCCGGCATCCGCTTACAGACAAGCTGTGACCGTCTCCGGGAGCTGCATGTGTCA
GAGGTTTTCACCGTCATCACCGAAACGCGCGAGACGAAAGGGCCTCGTGATACGCCTATTTTTATAGGTT
AATGTCATGATAATAATGGTTTCTTAGACGTCAGGTGGCACTTTTCGGGGAAATGTGCGCGGAACCCCTA
TTTGTTTATTTTTCTAAATACATTCAAATATGTATCCGCTCATGAGACAATAACCCTGATAAATGCTTCA
ATAATATTGAAAAAGGAAGAGTATGAGTATTCAACATTTCCGTGTCGCCCTTATTCCCTTTTTTGCGGCA
TTTTGCCTTCCTGTTTTTGCTCACCCAGAAACGCTGGTGAAAGTAAAAGATGCTGAAGATCAGTTGGGTG
CACGAGTGGGTTACATCGAACTGGATCTCAACAGCGGTAAGATCCTTGAGAGTTTTCGCCCCGAAGAACG
TTTTCCAATGATGAGCACTTTTAAAGTTCTGCTATGTGGCGCGGTATTATCCCGTATTGACGCCGGGCAA
GAGCAACTCGGTCGCCGCATACACTATTCTCAGAATGACTTGGTTGAGTACTCACCAGTCACAGAAAAGC
ATCTTACGGATGGCATGACAGTAAGAGAATTATGCAGTGCTGCCATAACCATGAGTGATAACACTGCGGC
CAACTTACTTCTGACAACGATCGGAGGACCGAAGGAGCTAACCGCTTTTTTGCACAACATGGGGGATCAT
GTAACTCGCCTTGATCGTTGGGAACCGGAGCTGAATGAAGCCATACCAAACGACGAGCGTGACACCACGA
TGCCTGTAGCAATGGCAACAACGTTGCGCAAACTATTAACTGGCGAACTACTTACTCTAGCTTCCCGGCA
ACAATTAATAGACTGGATGGAGGCGGATAAAGTTGCAGGACCACTTCTGCGCTCGGCCCTTCCGGCTGGC
TGGTTTATTGCTGATAAATCTGGAGCCGGTGAGCGTGGAAGCCGCGGTATCATTGCAGCACTGGGGCCAG
ATGGTAAGCCCTCCCGTATCGTAGTTATCTACACGACGGGGAGTCAGGCAACTATGGATGAACGAAATAG
ACAGATCGCTGAGATAGGTGCCTCACTGATTAAGCATTGGTAACTGTCAGACCAAGTTTACTCATATATA
CTTTAGATTGATTTAAAACTTCATTTTTAATTTAAAAGGATCTAGGTGAAGATCCTTTTTGATAATCTCA
TGACCAAAATCCCTTAACGTGAGTTTTCGTTCCACTGAGCGTCAGACCCCGTAGAAAAGATCAAAGGATC
TTCTTGAGATCCTTTTTTTCTGCGCGTAATCTGCTGCTTGCAAACAAAAAAACCACCGCTACCAGCGGTG
GTTTGTTTGCCGGATCAAGAGCTACCAACTCTTTTTCCGAAGGTAACTGGCTTCAGCAGAGCGCAGATAC
CAAATACTGTTCTTCTAGTGTAGCCGTAGTTAGGCCACCACTTCAAGAACTCTGTAGCACCGCCTACATA
CCTCGCTCTGCTAATCCTGTTACCAGTGGCTGCTGCCAGTGGCGATAAGTCGTGTCTTACCGGGTTGGAC
TCAAGACGATAGTTACCGGATAAGGCGCAGCGGTCGGGCTGAACGGGGGGTTCGTGCACACAGCCCAGCT
TGGAGCGAACGACCTACACCGAACTGAGATACCTACAGCGTGAGCTATGAGAAAGCGCCACGCTTCCCGA
AGGGAGAAAGGCGGACAGGTATCCGGTAAGCGGCAGGGTCGGAACAGGAGAGCGCACGAGGGAGCTTCCA
GGGGGAAACGCCTGGTATCTTTATAGTCCTGTCGGGTTTCGCCACCTCTGACTTGAGCGTCGATTTTTGT
GATGCTCGTCAGGGGGGCGGAGCCTATGGAAAAACGCCAGCAACGCGGCCTTTTTACGGTTCCTGGCCTT
TTGCTGGCCTTTTGCTCACATGTGAGGGCCTATTTCCCATGATTCCTTCATATTTGCATATACGATACAA
GGCTGTTAGAGAGATAATTGGAATTAATTTGACTGTAAACACAAAGATATTAGTACAAAATACGTGACGT
AGAAAGTAATAATTTCTTGGGTAGTTTGCAGTTTTAAAATTATGTTTTAAAATGGACTATCATATGCTTA
CCGTAACTTGAAAGTATTTCGATTTCTTGGCTTTATATATCTTGTGGAAAGGACGAAACACCGCAGCCAA
CACCCCGGCCTCGGTTTTAGAGCTAGAAATAGCAAGTTAAAATAAGGCTAGTCCGTTATCAACTTGAAAA
AGTGGCACCGAGTCGGTGCTTTTTTGTTTTAGAGCTAGAAATAGCAAGTTAAAATAAGGCTAGTCCGTTT
TTAGCGCGTGCGCCAATTCTGCAGACAAATGGCTCTAGAGGTACCCGTTACATAACTTACGGTAAATGGC
CCGCCTGGCTGACCGCCCAACGACCCCCGCCCATTGACGTCAATAGTAACGCCAATAGGGACTTTCCATT
GACGTCAATGGGTGGAGTATTTACGGTAAACTGCCCACTTGGCAGTACATCAAGTGTATCATATGCCAAG
TACGCCCCCTATTGACGTCAATGACGGTAAATGGCCCGCCTGGCATTGTGCCCAGTACATGACCTTATGG
GACTTTCCTACTTGGCAGTACATCTACGTATTAGTCATCGCTATTACCATGGTCGAGGTGAGCCCCACGT
TCTGCTTCACTCTCCCCATCTCCCCCCCCTCCCCACCCCCAATTTTGTATTTATTTATTTTTTAATTATT
TTGTGCAGCGATGGGGGCGGGGGGGGGGGGGGGGGGGCGCCGGGGGGGGGGGGGGGGGGGGGGGGGGGGG
GGGGGGGGGGGGGGGGGGGGGGGGGGGGGGGCGCCCAGGGGGGGGCGCCCCCGCAGGTTTTTTTTTTGGG
GCGGGGGGGGGGGGGCGGGGGGGGGGGGGGGGGGGGGGGGGGCGGAGAGGTGCGGCGGCGGCCAATCAGG
GCGGCGCGCTCCGAAAGTTTCCTTTTATGGCGAGGCGGGGGCGGCGGCGGCCCTATAAAAAGCGAAGCGC
GCGGCGGGCGGGAGTCGCTGCGCGCTGCCTTCGCCCCGTGCCCCGCTCCGCCGCCGCCTCGCGCCGCCCG
CCCCGGCTCTGACTGACCGCGTTACTCCCACAGGTGAGCGGGCGGGACGGCCCTTCTCCTCCGGGCTGTA
ATTAGCTGAGCAAGAGGTAAGGGTTTAAGGGATGGTTGGTTGGTGGGGTATTAATGTTTAATTACCTGGA
GCACCTGCCTGAAATCACTTTTTTTCAGGTTGGACCGGTGCCACCATGGACTATAAGGACCACGACGGAG
ACTACAAGGATCATGATATTGATTACAAAGACGATGACGATAAGATGGCCCCAAAGAAGAAGCGGAAGGT
CGGTATCCACGGAGTCCCAGCAGCCGACAAGAAGTACAGCATCGGCCTGGACATCGGCACCAACTCTGTG
GGCTGGGCCGTGATCACCGACGAGTACAAGGTGCCCAGCAAGAAATTCAAGGTGCTGGGCAACACCGACC
GGCACAGCATCAAGAAGAACCTGATCGGAGCCCTGCTGTTCGACAGCGGCGAAACAGCCGAGGCCACCCG
GCTGAAGAGAACCGCCAGAAGAAGATACACCAGACGGAAGAACCGGATCTGCTATCTGCAAGAGATCTTC
AGCAACGAGATGGCCAAGGTGGACGACAGCTTCTTCCACAGACTGGAAGAGTCCTTCCTGGTGGAAGAGG
ATAAGAAGCACGAGCGGCACCCCATCTTCGGCAACATCGTGGACGAGGTGGCCTACCACGAGAAGTACCC
CACCATCTACCACCTGAGAAAGAAACTGGTGGACAGCACCGACAAGGCCGACCTGCGGCTGATCTATCTG
GCCCTGGCCCACATGATCAAGTTCCGGGGCCACTTCCTGATCGAGGGCGACCTGAACCCCGACAACAGCG
ACGTGGACAAGCTGTTCATCCAGCTGGTGCAGACCTACAACCAGCTGTTCGAGGAAAACCCCATCAACGC
CAGCGGCGTGGACGCCAAGGCCATCCTGTCTGCCAGACTGAGCAAGAGCAGACGGCTGGAAAATCTGATC
GCCCAGCTGCCCGGCGAGAAGAAGAATGGCCTGTTCGGAAACCTGATTGCCCTGAGCCTGGGCCTGACCC
CCAACTTCAAGAGCAACTTCGACCTGGCCGAGGATGCCAAACTGCAGCTGAGCAAGGACACCTACGACGA
CGACCTGGACAACCTGCTGGCCCAGATCGGCGACCAGTACGCCGACCTGTTTCTGGCCGCCAAGAACCTG
TCCGACGCCATCCTGCTGAGCGACATCCTGAGAGTGAACACCGAGATCACCAAGGCCCCCCTGAGCGCCT
CTATGATCAAGAGATACGACGAGCACCACCAGGACCTGACCCTGCTGAAAGCTCTCGTGCGGCAGCAGCT
GCCTGAGAAGTACAAAGAGATTTTCTTCGACCAGAGCAAGAACGGCTACGCCGGCTACATTGACGGCGGA
GCCAGCCAGGAAGAGTTCTACAAGTTCATCAAGCCCATCCTGGAAAAGATGGACGGCACCGAGGAACTGC
TCGTGAAGCTGAACAGAGAGGACCTGCTGCGGAAGCAGCGGACCTTCGACAACGGCAGCATCCCCCACCA
GATCCACCTGGGAGAGCTGCACGCCATTCTGCGGCGGCAGGAAGATTTTTACCCATTCCTGAAGGACAAC
CGGGAAAAGATCGAGAAGATCCTGACCTTCCGCATCCCCTACTACGTGGGCCCTCTGGCCAGGGGAAACA
GCAGATTCGCCTGGATGACCAGAAAGAGCGAGGAAACCATCACCCCCTGGAACTTCGAGGAAGTGGTGGA
CAAGGGCGCTTCCGCCCAGAGCTTCATCGAGCGGATGACCAACTTCGATAAGAACCTGCCCAACGAGAAG
GTGCTGCCCAAGCACAGCCTGCTGTACGAGTACTTCACCGTGTATAACGAGCTGACCAAAGTGAAATACG
TGACCGAGGGAATGAGAAAGCCCGCCTTCCTGAGCGGCGAGCAGAAAAAGGCCATCGTGGACCTGCTGTT
CAAGACCAACCGGAAAGTGACCGTGAAGCAGCTGAAAGAGGACTACTTCAAGAAAATCGAGTGCTTCGAC
TCCGTGGAAATCTCCGGCGTGGAAGATCGGTTCAACGCCTCCCTGGGCACATACCACGATCTGCTGAAAA
TTATCAAGGACAAGGACTTCCTGGACAATGAGGAAAACGAGGACATTCTGGAAGATATCGTGCTGACCCT
GACACTGTTTGAGGACAGAGAGATGATCGAGGAACGGCTGAAAACCTATGCCCACCTGTTCGACGACAAA
GTGATGAAGCAGCTGAAGCGGCGGAGATACACCGGCTGGGGCAGGCTGAGCCGGAAGCTGATCAACGGCA
TCCGGGACAAGCAGTCCGGCAAGACAATCCTGGATTTCCTGAAGTCCGACGGCTTCGCCAACAGAAACTT
CATGCAGCTGATCCACGACGACAGCCTGACCTTTAAAGAGGACATCCAGAAAGCCCAGGTGTCCGGCCAG
GGCGATAGCCTGCACGAGCACATTGCCAATCTGGCCGGCAGCCCCGCCATTAAGAAGGGCATCCTGCAGA
CAGTGAAGGTGGTGGACGAGCTCGTGAAAGTGATGGGCCGGCACAAGCCCGAGAACATCGTGATCGAAAT
GGCCAGAGAGAACCAGACCACCCAGAAGGGACAGAAGAACAGCCGCGAGAGAATGAAGCGGATCGAAGAG
GGCATCAAAGAGCTGGGCAGCCAGATCCTGAAAGAACACCCCGTGGAAAACACCCAGCTGCAGAACGAGA
AGCTGTACCTGTACTACCTGCAGAATGGGCGGGATATGTACGTGGACCAGGAACTGGACATCAACCGGCT
GTCCGACTACGATGTGGACCATATCGTGCCTCAGAGCTTTCTGAAGGACGACTCCATCGACAACAAGGTG
CTGACCAGAAGCGACAAGAACCGGGGCAAGAGCGACAACGTGCCCTCCGAAGAGGTCGTGAAGAAGATGA
AGAACTACTGGCGGCAGCTGCTGAACGCCAAGCTGATTACCCAGAGAAAGTTCGACAATCTGACCAAGGC
CGAGAGAGGCGGCCTGAGCGAACTGGATAAGGCCGGCTTCATCAAGAGACAGCTGGTGGAAACCCGGCAG
ATCACAAAGCACGTGGCACAGATCCTGGACTCCCGGATGAACACTAAGTACGACGAGAATGACAAGCTGA
TCCGGGAAGTGAAAGTGATCACCCTGAAGTCCAAGCTGGTGTCCGATTTCCGGAAGGATTTCCAGTTTTA
CAAAGTGCGCGAGATCAACAACTACCACCACGCCCACGACGCCTACCTGAACGCCGTCGTGGGAACCGCC
CTGATCAAAAAGTACCCTAAGCTGGAAAGCGAGTTCGTGTACGGCGACTACAAGGTGTACGACGTGCGGA
AGATGATCGCCAAGAGCGAGCAGGAAATCGGCAAGGCTACCGCCAAGTACTTCTTCTACAGCAACATCAT
GAACTTTTTCAAGACCGAGATTACCCTGGCCAACGGCGAGATCCGGAAGCGGCCTCTGATCGAGACAAAC
GGCGAAACCGGGGAGATCGTGTGGGATAAGGGCCGGGATTTTGCCACCGTGCGGAAAGTGCTGAGCATGC
CCCAAGTGAATATCGTGAAAAAGACCGAGGTGCAGACAGGCGGCTTCAGCAAAGAGTCTATCCTGCCCAA
GAGGAACAGCGATAAGCTGATCGCCAGAAAGAAGGACTGGGACCCTAAGAAGTACGGCGGCTTCGACAGC
CCCACCGTGGCCTATTCTGTGCTGGTGGTGGCCAAAGTGGAAAAGGGCAAGTCCAAGAAACTGAAGAGTG
TGAAAGAGCTGCTGGGGATCACCATCATGGAAAGAAGCAGCTTCGAGAAGAATCCCATCGACTTTCTGGA
AGCCAAGGGCTACAAAGAAGTGAAAAAGGACCTGATCATCAAGCTGCCTAAGTACTCCCTGTTCGAGCTG
GAAAACGGCCGGAAGAGAATGCTGGCCTCTGCCGGCGAACTGCAGAAGGGAAACGAACTGGCCCTGCCCT
CCAAATATGTGAACTTCCTGTACCTGGCCAGCCACTATGAGAAGCTGAAGGGCTCCCCCGAGGATAATGA
GCAGAAACAGCTGTTTGTGGAACAGCACAAGCACTACCTGGACGAGATCATCGAGCAGATCAGCGAGTTC
TCCAAGAGAGTGATCCTGGCCGACGCTAATCTGGACAAAGTGCTGTCCGCCTACAACAAGCACCGGGATA
AGCCCATCAGAGAGCAGGCCGAGAATATCATCCACCTGTTTACCCTGACCAATCTGGGAGCCCCTGCCGC
CTTCAAGTACTTTGACACCACCATCGACCGGAAGAGGTACACCAGCACCAAAGAGGTGCTGGACGCCACC
CTGATCCACCAGAGCATCACCGGCCTGTACGAGACACGGATCGACCTGTCTCAGCTGGGAGGCGACAAAA
GGCCGGCGGCCACGAAAAAGGCCGGCCAGGCAAAAAAGAAAAAGGAATTCGGCAGTGGAGAGGGCAGAGG
AAGTCTGCTAACATGCGGTGACGTCGAGGAGAATCCTGGCCCAATGACCGAGTACAAGCCCACGGTGCGC
CTCGCCACCCGCGACGACGTCCCCAGGGCCGTACGCACCCTCGCCGCCGCGTTCGCCGACTACCCCGCCA
CGCGCCACACCGTCGATCCGGACCGCCACATCGAGCGGGTCACC
